>Addgene plasmid #196151 | pEPYCdKN0010 | addgene full sequence | sequence record 386844 | Addgene NGS Result
CGAGATCTCGATCCCGCGAAATTAATACGACTCACTATAGGGGAATTGTGAGCGGATAACAATTCCCCTC
TAGAAATAATTTTGTTTAACTTTAAGAAGGAGATATACCATGAAACACCACCACCACCACCACCACCACC
ACGGTGGTCTCGAATCAACAAGTTTGTACAAAAAAGCAGGCTTCATGTGCGAGCCCGATGATAATTCCGC
TAGAAACGGCGTCACTACTCAACCTTCGAGGTCAAGGGAGCTTCTAATGGATGTTGACGACTTAGATCTT
GACGGTTCATGGCCACTAGATCAAATCCCTTACTTATCCTCATCGAATCGCATGATTTCTCCGATTTTTG
TCTCCTCTTCCTCTGAGCAGCCTTGCTCGCCTCTCTGGGCTTTCTCCGACGGTGGAGGAAATGGTTTTCA
CCACGCAACCTCCGGTGGCGATGATGAGAAGATCAGCTCTGTCTCCGGTGTTCCTTCTTTCCGTCTCGCC
GAGTATCCTCTCTTCCTCCCTTACTCTTCTCCATCAGCAGCTGAGAACACAACAGAGAAGCATAACAGTT
TCCAGTTTCCGTCTCCATTGATGAGCCTAGTCCCACCAGAGAACACAGACAACTACTGTGTGATCAAAGA
GAGGATGACTCAGGCGCTTCGATACTTCAAAGAATCAACCGAACAACACGTTTTGGCTCAGGTCTGGGCT
CCTGTGAGAAAGAATGGTCGTGATTTGCTGACGACTTTGGGTCAACCTTTTGTTCTTAATCCTAATGGTA
ATGGGCTTAATCAATACAGGATGATCTCTCTCACATATATGTTTTCTGTGGATAGTGAAAGTGACGTAGA
GCTCGGACTCCCGGGTCGAGTTTTCCGTCAGAAATTGCCTGAATGGACTCCAAATGTTCAGTACTATTCC
AGCAAAGAATTCTCGCGGCTTGATCACGCCTTGCACTACAACGTGCGTGGTACACTGGCCTTGCCTGTCT
TTAATCCCTCTGGTCAGTCCTGCATAGGTGTTGTGGAACTTATAATGACCTCAGAGAAGATTCACTATGC
ACCCGAAGTGGACAAAGTTTGCAAAGCCCTTGAGGCGGTAAATCTGAAAAGCTCGGAAATACTTGATCAC
CAAACAACACAGATATGCAATGAGAGTCGCCAAAACGCGCTTGCTGAGATTCTCGAAGTGCTGACAGTTG
TATGTGAAACCCATAACTTGCCTCTCGCTCAGACTTGGGTTCCATGTCAGCATGGGAGCGTTCTTGCCAA
TGGTGGCGGTCTAAAGAAAAACTGCACCAGCTTTGACGGTAGCTGCATGGGTCAAATCTGCATGTCTACA
ACCGACATGGCCTGCTATGTCGTGGATGCTCATGTCTGGGGCTTTAGAGATGCCTGTCTTGAACACCATC
TCCAGAAAGGCCAGGGAGTCGCTGGACGAGCTTTTCTCAATGGTGGCTCATGTTTCTGCAGAGACATCAC
CAAGTTCTGCAAAACGCAGTACCCACTAGTCCATTATGCGCTCATGTTCAAGTTGACCACTTGTTTTGCA
ATATCTCTCCAGAGCTCTTACACGGGCGACGACAGTTACATTCTTGAATTTTTTCTTCCTTCGAGTATAA
CAGACGACCAAGAGCAAGATTTGCTGTTGGGTTCTATTTTGGTGACAATGAAAGAACATTTTCAGAGTCT
GAGGGTTGCATCTGGGGTTGACTTTGGTGAAGATGACGACAAATTGTCTTTCGAGATCATCCAAGCATTA
CCGGACAAGAAGGTTCATTCAAAAATAGAATCCATTCGAGTTCCCTTTTCTGGTTTTAAGTCAAATGCAA
CAGAGACGATGTTGATTCCTCAGCCTGTGGTTCAGTCTTCTGATCCAGTAAATGAGAAAATCAACGTGGC
CACTGTTAACGGTGTGGTTAAGGAGAAGAAGAAAACAGAGAAAAAGCGTGGGAAGACTGAGAAAACAATC
AGTCTAGATGTACTTCAGCAGTATTTCACTGGAAGTCTCAAAGACGCTGCAAAGAGCCTAGGAGTTTGCC
CGACGACAATGAAGCGAATTTGCAGGCAACACGGAATCTCGCGGTGGCCATCGAGGAAGATCAAGAAAGT
GAATCGTTCAATCACAAAGCTGAAACGAGTCATCGAATCTGTTCAAGGTACTGATGGAGGCCTCGACCTG
ACTTCCATGGCCGTTAGTTCCATCCCTTGGACACACGGTCAAACATCAGCACAGCCACTAAACTCACCCA
ATGGTTCCAAACCACCTGAGCTACCAAACACCAATAATTCACCTAACCATTGGTCAAGTGATCACAGTCC
GAACGAGCCAAATGGTTCGCCTGAGTTACCACCAAGCAATGGTCACAAGCGATCACGAACGGTGGATGAG
AGCGCTGGGACTCCAACCTCTCATGGCTCATGTGACGGTAACCAATTAGATGAACCGAAAGTCCCAAATC
AAGATCCGCTTTTCACGGTTGGTGGATCACCCGGGCTCCTTTTTCCACCTTATTCTAGAGATCATGATGT
ATCTGCAGCTTCCTTCGCAATGCCGAACAGGCTTCTTGGTTCTATAGACCATTTCCGAGGAATGCTCATT
GAAGACGCTGGAAGTTCAAAAGATCTGAGAAATCTCTGCCCCACTGCAGCATTTGACGATAAGTTTCAAG
ACACAAACTGGATGAACAATGATAATAATAGCAACAACAACTTATACGCTCCCCCAAAGGAAGAGGCCAT
TGCAAATGTTGCATGCGAACCATCAGGCTCAGAAATGAGAACGGTAACAATCAAAGCAAGTTACAAAGAC
GACATAATACGGTTCAGAATATCCTCGGGTTCAGGTATAATGGAATTGAAGGATGAAGTGGCTAAGAGGC
TGAAAGTTGATGCAGGAACGTTCGATATCAAGTATCTTGACGATGATAACGAATGGGTTTTAATAGCTTG
TGATGCTGATCTTCAAGAATGTCTCGAGATCCCTAGATCCTCCCGCACGAAAATCGTAAGGCTCTTAGTT
CATGATGTAACGACAAATCTAGGGAGCTCCTGCGAGAGCACTGGAGAATTGGGTTCGGTGAGCGGCTGGC
GGCTGTTCAAGAAGATTAGCTGAAACCCAGCTTTCTTGTACAAAGTGGTTGATTCGAGCACCACCACCAC
CACCACTGAGATCCGGCTGCTAACAAAGCCCGAAAGGAAGCTGAGTTGGCTGCTGCCACCGCTGAGCAAT
AACTAGCATAACCCCTTGGGGCCTCTAAACGGGTCTTGAGGGGTTTTTTGCTGAAAGGAGGAACTATATC
CGGATTGGCGAATGGG
[124 nt withheld, positions 3307-3430]
C
[91 nt withheld, positions 3432-3522]
A
[49 nt withheld, positions 3524-3572]
CCTTTGACGTTGGAGTCCACGTTCTTT
[37 nt withheld, positions 3600-3636]
ACCCTATCTCGGTCTATTCTTTTGATTTATAAGGGATTTTGCCGATTTCGGCCTATTGGTTAAAAAATGA
GCTGATTTAACAAAAATTTAACGCGAATTTTAACAAAATATTAACGCTTACAATTTAGGTGGCACTTTTC
GGGGAAATGTGCGCGGAACCCCTATTTGTTTATTTTTCTAAATACATTCAAATATGTATCCGCTCATGAA
TTAATTCTTAGAAAAACTCATCGAGCATCAAATGAAACTGCAATTTATTCATATCAGGATTATCAATACC
ATATTTTTGAAAAAGCCGTTTCTGTAATGAAGGAGAAAACTCACCGAGGCAGTTCCATAGGATGGCAAGA
TCCTGGTATCGGTCTGCGATTCCGACTCGTCCAACATCAATACAACCTATTAATTTCCCCTCGTCAAAAA
TAAGGTTATCAAGTGAGAAATCACCATGAGTGACGACTGAATCCGGTGAGAATGGCAAAAGTTTATGCAT
TTCTTTCCAGACTTGTTCAACAGGCCAGCCATTACGCTCGTCATCAAAATCACTCGCATCAACCAAACCG
TTATTCATTCGTGATTGCGCCTGAGCGAGACGAAATACGCGATCGCTGTTAAAAGGACAATTACAAACAG
GAATCGAATGCAACCGGCGCAGGAACACTGCCAGCGCATCAACAATATTTTCACCTGAATCAGGATATTC
TTCTAATACCTGGAATGCTGTTTTCCCGGGGATCGCAGTGGTGAGTAACCATGCATCATCAGGAGTACGG
ATAAAATGCTTGATGGTCGGAAGAGGCATAAATTCCGTCAGCCAGTTTAGTCTGACCATCTCATCTGTAA
CATCATTGGCAACGCTACCTTTGCCATGTTTCAGAAACAACTCTGGCGCATCGGGCTTCCCATACAATCG
ATAGATTGTCGCACCTGATTGCCCGACATTATCGCGAGCCCATTTATACCCATATAAATCAGCATCCATG
TTGGAATTTAATCGCGGCCTAGAGCAAGACGTTTCCCGTTGAATATGGCTCATAACACCCCTTGTATTAC
TGTTTATGTAAGCAGACAGTTTTATTGTTCATGACCAAAATCCCTTAACGTGAGTTTTCGTTCCACTGAG
CGTCAGACCCCGTAGAAAAGATCAAAGGATCTTCTTGAGATCCTTTTTTTCTGCGCGTAATCTGCTGCTT
GCAAACAAAAAAACCACCGCTACCAGCGGTGGTTTGTTTGCCGGATCAAGAGCTACCAACTCTTTTTCCG
AAGGTAACTGGCTTCAGCAGAGCGCAGATACCAAATACTGTCCTTCTAGTGTAGCCGTAGTTAGGCCACC
ACTTCAAGAACTCTGTAGCACCGCCTACATACCTCGCTCTGCTAATCCTGTTACCAGTGGCTGCTGCCAG
TGGCGATAAGTCGTGTCTTACCGGGTTGGACTCAAGACGATAGTTACCGGATAAGGCGCAGCGGTCGGGC
TGAACGGGGGGTTCGTGCACACAGCCCAGCTTGGAGCGAACGACCTACACCGAACTGAGATACCTACAGC
GTGAGCTATGAGAAAGCGCCACGCTTCCCGAAGGGAGAAAGGCGGACAGGTATCCGGTAAGCGGCAGGGT
CGGAACAGGAGAGCGCACGAGGGAGCTTCCAGGGGGAAACGCCTGGTATCTTTATAGTCCTGTCGGGTTT
CGCCACCTCTGACTTGAGCGTCGATTTTTGTGATGCTCGTCAGGGGGGCGGAGCCTATGGAAAAACGCCA
GCAACGCGGCCTTTTTACGGTTCCTGGCCTTTTGCTGGCCTTTTGCTCACATGTTCTTTCCTGCGTTATC
CCCTGATTCTGTGGATAACCGTATTACCGCCTTTGAGTGAGCTGATACCGCTCGCCGCAGCCGAACGACC
GAGCGCAGCGAGTCAGTGAGCGAGGAAGCGGAAGAGCGCCTGATGCGGTATTTTCTCCTTACGCATCTGT
GCGGTATTTCACACCGCAATGGTGCACTCTCAGTACAATCTGCTCTGATGCCGCATAGTTAAGCCAGTAT
ACACTCCGCTATCGCTACGTGACTGGGTCATGGCTGCGCCCCGACACCCGCCAACACCCGCTGACGCGCC
CTGACGGGCTTGTCTGCTCCCGGCATCCGCTTACAGACAAGCTGTGACCGTCTCCGGGAGCTGCATGTGT
CAGAGGTTTTCACCGTCATCACCGAAACGCGCGAGGCAGCTGCGGTAAAGCTCATCAGCGTGGTCGTGAA
GCGATTCACAGATGTCTGCCTGTTCATCCGCGTCCAGCTCGTTGAGTTTCTCCAGAAGCGTTAATGTCTG
GCTTCTGATAAAGCGGGCCATGTTAAGGGCGGTTTTTTCCTGTTTGGTCACTGATGCCTCCGTGTAAGGG
GGATTTCTGTTCATGGGGGTAATGATACCGATGAAACGAGAGAGGATGCTCACGATACGGGTTACTGATG
ATGAACATGCCCGGTTACTGGAACGTTGTGAGGGTAAACAACTGGCGGTATGGATGCGGCGGGACCAGAG
AAAAATCACTCAGGGTCAATGCCAGCGCTTCGTTAATACAGATGTAGGTGTTCCACAGGGTAGCCAGCAG
CATCCTGCGATGCAGATCCGGAACATAATGGTGCAGGGCGCTGACTTCCGCGTTTCCAGACTTTACGAAA
CACGGAAACCGAAGACCATTCATGTTGTTGCTCAGGTCGCAGACGTTTTGCAGCAGCAGTCGCTTCACGT
TCGCTCGCGTATCGGTGATTCATTCTGCTAACCAGTAAGGCAACCCCGCCAGCCTAGCCGGGTCCTCAAC
GACAGGAGCACGATCATGCGCACCCGTGGGGCCGCCATGCCGGCGATAATGGCCTGCTTCTCGCCGAAAC
GTTTGGTGGCGGGACCAGTGACGAAGGCTTGAGCGAGGGCGTGCAAGATTCCGAATACCGCAAGCGACAG
GCCGATCATCGTCGCGCTCCAGCGAAAGCGGTCCTCGCCGAAAATGACCCAGAGCGCTGCCGGCACCTGT
CCTACGAGTTGCATGATAAAGAAGACAGTCATAAGTGCGGCGACGATAGTCATGCCCCGCGCCCACCGGA
AGGAGCTGACTGGGTTGAAGGCTCTCAAGGGCATCGGTCGAGATCCCGGTGCCTAATGAGTGAGCTAACT
TACATTAATTGCGTTGCGCTCACTGCCCGCTTTCCAGTCGGGAAACCTGTCGTGCCAGCTGCATTAATGA
ATCGGCCAACGCGCGGGGAGAGGCGGTTTGCGTATTGGGCGCCAGGGTGGTTTTTCTTTTCACCAGTGAG
ACGGGCAACAGCTGATTGCCCTTCACCGCCTGGCCCTGAGAGAGTTGCAGCAAGCGGTCCACGCTGGTTT
GCCCCAGCAGGCGAAAATCCTGTTTGATGGTGGTTAACGGCGGGATATAACATGAGCTGTCTTCGGTATC
GTCGTATCCCACTACCGAGATATCCGCACCAACGCGCAGCCCGGACTCGGTAATGGCGCGCATTGCGCCC
AGCGCCATCTGATCGTTGGCAACCAGCATCGCAGTGGGAACGATGCCCTCATTCAGCATTTGCATGGTTT
GTTGAAAACCGGACATGGCACTCCAGTCGCCTTCCCGTTCCGCTATCGGCTGAATTTGATTGCGAGTGAG
ATATTTATGCCAGCCAGCCAGACGCAGACGCGCCGAGACAGAACTTAATGGGCCCGCTAACAGCGCGATT
TGCTGGTGACCCAATGCGACCAGATGCTCCACGCCCAGTCGCGTACCGTCTTCATGGGAGAAAATAATAC
TGTTGATGGGTGTCTGGTCAGAGACATCAAGAAATAACGCCGGAACATTAGTGCAGGCAGCTTCCACAGC
AATGGCATCCTGGTCATCCAGCGGATAGTTAATGATCAGCCCACTGACGCGTTGCGCGAGAAGATTGTGC
ACCGCCGCTTTACAGGCTTCGACGCCGCTTCGTTCTACCATCGACACCACCACGCTGGCACCCAGTTGAT
CGGCGCGAGATTTAATCGCCGCGACAATTTGCGACGGCGCGTGCAGGGCCAGACTGGAGGTGGCAACGCC
AATCAGCAACGACTGTTTGCCCGCCAGTTGTTGTGCCACGCGGTTGGGAATGTAATTCAGCTCCGCCATC
GCCGCTTCCACTTTTTCCCGCGTTTTCGCAGAAACGTGGCTGGCCTGGTTCACCACGCGGGAAACGGTCT
GATAAGAGACACCGGCATACTCTGCGACATCGTATAACGTTACTGGTTTCACATTCACCACCCTGAATTG
ACTCTCTTCCGGGCGCTATCATGCCATACCGCGAAAGGTTTTGCGCCATTCGATGGTGTCCGGGATCTCG
ACGCTCTCCCTTATGCGACTCCTGCATTAGGAAGCAGCCCAGTAGTAGGTTGAGGCCGTTGAGCACCGCC
GCCGCAAGGAATGGTGCATGCAAGGAGATGGCGCCCAACAGTCCCCCGGCCACGGGGCCTGCCACCATAC
CCACGCCGAAACAAGCGCTCATGAGCCCGAAGTGGCGAGCCCGATCTTCCCCATCGGTGATGTCGGCGAT
ATAGGCGCCAGCAACCGCACCTGTGGCGCCGGTGATGCCGGCCACGATGCGTCCGGCGTAGAGGAT
Features (pLannotate 1.2.2; 22 found; start..end, strand, type, name):
     23..41      +  promoter       T7 promoter: promoter for bacteriophage T7 RNA polymerase
     42..66      +  protein_bind   lac operator: The lac repressor binds to the lac operator to inhibit transcription in E. coli. This inhibition can be relieved by adding lactose or isopropyl-β-D-thiogalactopyranoside (IPTG). lac repressor encoded by lacI
     81..103     +  RBS            RBS: efficient ribosome binding site from bacteriophage T7 gene 10 (Olins and Rangwala, 1989)
    116..142     +  CDS            9xHis: 9xHis affinity tag
    158..182     +  protein_bind   attB1: mutant version of attB; recombination site for the Gateway® BP reaction BP Clonase™
    185..3061    +  CDS            NLP7: NLP7_ARATH - Experimental evidence at protein level: Swiss-Prot protein existence level 1. Transcription factor involved in regulation of nitrate assimilation and in transduction of the nitrate signal. From Arabidopsis thaliana (Mouse-ear cress).
   3105..3129    -  protein_bind   attB2: mutant version of attB; recombination site for the Gateway® BP reaction BP Clonase™
   3139..3156    +  CDS            9xHis (fragment): 9xHis affinity tag
   3166..3215    +  CDS            SET1 (fragment): solubility-enhancement tag derived from T7 phage gene 10B
   3223..3270    +  terminator     T7 terminator: transcription terminator for bacteriophage T7 RNA polymerase
   3307..3735    +  rep_origin     f1 ori (sequence partly withheld): f1 bacteriophage origin of replication; arrow indicates direction of (+) strand synthesis
   3788..3845    +  promoter       AmpR promoter (fragment): bla
   3854..4669    -  CDS            KanR: aminoglycoside phosphotransferase; aph(3')-Ia; confers resistance to kanamycin in bacteria or G418 (Geneticin®) in eukaryotes
   4791..5379    +  rep_origin     ori: high-copy-number ColE1/pMB1/pBR322/pUC origin of replication
   5565..5704    -  misc_feature   bom: basis of mobility region from pBR322
   5806..5997    -  CDS            rop: Rop protein, which maintains plasmids at low copy number; rop
   6014..6394    +  CDS            YPB1_ECOLX: Protein predicted: Swiss-Prot protein existence level 4. From Escherichia coli.
   6466..6757    -  CDS            TcR (fragment): tetracycline efflux protein; tet; confers resistance to tetracycline
   6772..6793    -  protein_bind   CAP binding site: CAP binding activates transcription in the presence of cAMP. E. coli catabolite activator protein
   6806..7888    -  CDS            lacI: lac repressor; lacI; The lac repressor binds to the lac operator to inhibit transcription in E. coli. This inhibition can be relieved by adding lactose or isopropyl-β-D-thiogalactopyranoside (IPTG).
   7889..7966    -  promoter       lacI promoter: lacI
   7974..1       -  CDS            TcR (fragment) (across the origin): tetracycline efflux protein; tet; confers resistance to tetracycline
