[The description below was written by a language model from this plasmid's Addgene catalogue record and pLannotate feature annotations shown in this document.]
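Description:
pEPYCdKN0010 is a bacterial expression plasmid built on the pH9GW backbone, a pET-style, Gateway-compatible vector for T7-driven protein production in E. coli. Although the catalogue calls it a destination vector, the sequenced 8,252 nt plasmid carries attB1 and attB2 sites flanking the insert. This indicates a recombined expression clone rather than an empty destination vector. It is selected with kanamycin through an aph(3')-Ia resistance gene and replicates from a ColE1/pMB1-type origin. The record lists it as high copy, but the annotated rop gene and bom region are pBR322-derived elements usually associated with lower copy number. An f1 origin and residual tetracycline-resistance fragments are also present as backbone remnants.

The expression cassette consists of a T7 promoter with an adjacent lac operator, the T7 gene 10 ribosome binding site, an N-terminal 9xHis affinity tag, attB1, the Arabidopsis thaliana NLP7 coding sequence, attB2 and a T7 terminator. NLP7 is a transcription factor involved in nitrate signalling and the regulation of nitrate assimilation. A plasmid-borne lacI gene supplies repressor, so expression is held off until IPTG induction in a host providing T7 RNA polymerase. The insert name specifies a C-terminal HiBiT tag, the small peptide that complements a larger luciferase fragment to restore luminescence. The feature table does not annotate HiBiT separately, though it may lie in the short unannotated stretch between the NLP7 annotation and attB2. Short His-tag and solubility-tag fragments annotated after attB2 appear to be vector remnants.

According to the associated publication title, the tagged protein is intended for a split-luciferase method that measures transcription factor–DNA interactions to help tune plant promoters.
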