Addgene plasmid #196151: pEPYCdKN0010
Purpose: Gateway destination vector for protein expression of 9xHis_AtNLP7_HiBit
Depositing lab: Nicola Patron. Depositing organization: Earlham Institute. Publication: Tuning Plant Promoters Using a Simple Split Luciferase Method to Assess Transcription Factor-DNA Interactions. Cai YM, Witham S, Patron NJ. ACS Synth Biol. 2023 Nov 17;12(11):3482-3486. doi: 10.1021/acssynbio.3c00094. Epub 2023 Oct 19. PubMed 37856867.
Backbone
  Vector backbone: pH9GW
  Vector type: Bacterial Expression
Growth in bacteria
  Bacterial resistance: Kanamycin, 50 μg/mL
  Growth temperature: 37°C
  Growth strain: DH5alpha
  Copy number: High Copy
Gene/Insert
  Gene/Insert name: 9xHis_AtNLP7_HiBit
  Species: A. thaliana (mustard weed)
  Cloning method: Gateway Cloning
Terms and licenses: Academic/Nonprofit Terms; Industry Terms: Not Available to Industry
Depositor comments: Please visit https://doi.org/10.1101/2023.02.13.528283 for bioRxiv preprint.
How to cite: pEPYCdKN0010 was a gift from Nicola Patron (Addgene plasmid # 196151 ; http://n2t.net/addgene:196151 ; RRID:Addgene_196151)
